Addgene plasmid #145893: pAc5.1B-lambdaN-HA-DmHPat_A
Purpose: Insect Expression of DmHPat
Depositing lab: Elisa Izaurralde. Depositing organization: Max Planck Institute for Developmental Biology. Publication: Similar modes of interaction enable Trailer Hitch and EDC3 to associate with DCP1 and Me31B in distinct protein complexes. Tritschler F, Eulalio A, Helms S, Schmidt S, Coles M, Weichenrieder O, Izaurralde E, Truffault V. Mol Cell Biol. 2008 Nov . 28(21):6695-708. 10.1128/MCB.00759-08 PubMed 18765641.
Backbone
  Vector backbone: Unknown
  Vector type: Insect Expression
Growth in bacteria
  Bacterial resistance: Ampicillin, 100 μg/mL
  Growth temperature: 37°C
  Growth strain: DH5alpha
  Copy number: Low Copy
Gene/Insert
  Gene/Insert name: DmHPat
  Species: D. melanogaster (fly)
  Mutation: three silent mutations compared to the sequence given by NCBI: NM_142335.2
  Entrez Gene: Patr-1 (a.k.a. anon-WO0118547.282, BcDNA:LD27979, CG5208, Dmel\CG5208, HPat, LD27979)
  Cloning method: Unknown
Terms and licenses: Academic/Nonprofit Terms; Industry Terms: Not Available to Industry
Depositor comments: Plasmids from this collection were made available to the research community and donated after the lab closed. Please note that the sequence provided by the depositing laboratory may be theoretical/predicted or based on Sanger sequencing results. There may be discrepancies between sequencing results obtained by Addgene and the depositor sequence. If an Addgene verified sequence is not available, please contact before placing your order to request that our lab fully sequence the plasmid.
How to cite: pAc5.1B-lambdaN-HA-DmHPat_A was a gift from Elisa Izaurralde (Addgene plasmid # 145893 ; http://n2t.net/addgene:145893 ; RRID:Addgene_145893)
