[The description below was written by a language model from this plasmid's Addgene catalogue record and pLannotate feature annotations shown in this document.]
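Description:
pAc5.1B-lambdaN-HA-DmHPat_A is an insect expression plasmid of about 8.4 kb for producing a tagged form of the Drosophila melanogaster HPat protein (gene Patr-1, CG5208) in fly cells. The catalogue lists the backbone as unknown, although the name and the annotated parts point to a pAc5.1-type vector. It is propagated in E. coli through a ColE1/pUC-type origin and selected with ampicillin via the β-lactamase gene and its own promoter. The record lists it as low copy, even though the origin is annotated as a high-copy type. Short fragments annotated as tetracycline resistance and SV40 large T antigen appear to be backbone remnants rather than functional genes. No marker for selection in insect cells is annotated.

Expression is driven by the constitutive Drosophila actin 5C (Ac5) promoter. Immediately downstream lies a short fragment of the bacteriophage lambda N protein, followed by a 27 nt HA epitope segment consistent with a single HA tag. The HPat open reading frame is not annotated in the feature table, but presumably occupies the roughly 3 kb gap between the HA tag and the vector's V5 tag. It carries three silent changes relative to the NCBI reference. Whether the V5 epitope is translated in frame with the insert is not stated. An SV40 polyadenylation signal follows the cassette.

The lambda N peptide binds boxB RNA hairpins, so fusions of this kind are generally used in tethering assays that recruit a protein to a boxB-containing reporter mRNA, while the HA tag allows detection or immunoprecipitation. The record itself states only insect expression of DmHPat, and the associated publication concerns assembly of decapping-related complexes involving Trailer Hitch, EDC3, DCP1 and Me31B.
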