Features (pLannotate 1.2.2; 10 found; start..end, strand, type, name):
     56..2568    +  promoter       Ac5 promoter: Drosophila melanogaster actin 5C promoter
   2588..2653    +  CDS            N (fragment): REGN_LAMBD - Experimental evidence at protein level: Swiss-Prot protein existence level 1. Plays a role as a transcriptional antitermination factor that allows the virus to initiate its lytic phase. Activates expression of the delayed viral early genes by modifying host RNA polymerase (RNAP) into a form that is resistant to termination signals. This antitermination function requires the host NusA protein which serves to stabilize the interaction between antitermination protein N and host RNA polymerase. From Escherichia phage lambda (Bacteriophage lambda).
   2678..2704    +  CDS            3xHA (fragment): three tandem HA epitope tags
   5675..5716    +  CDS            V5 tag: epitope tag from simian virus 5
   5816..5950    -  polyA_signal   SV40 poly(A) signal: SV40 polyadenylation signal
   5973..6057    -  CDS            large T antigen (fragment): large T antigen from SV40 (simian virus 40)
   6058..6528    +  CDS            TcR (fragment): tetracycline efflux protein; tet; confers resistance to tetracycline
   6572..7160    -  rep_origin     ori: high-copy-number ColE1/pMB1/pBR322/pUC origin of replication
   7331..8191    -  CDS            AmpR: β-lactamase; bla; confers resistance to ampicillin, carbenicillin, and related antibiotics
   8192..8296    -  promoter       AmpR promoter: bla
>Addgene plasmid #145893 | pAc5.1B-lambdaN-HA-DmHPat_A | depositor full sequence | sequence record 288338 | Full Sequence
CTTCAAGGAATTAATTCTATATTCTAAAAACACAAATGATACTTCTAAAAAAAATCATGAATGGCATCAA
CTCTGAATCAAATCTTTGCAGATGCACCTACTTCTCATTTCCACTGTCACATCATTTTTCCAGATCTCGC
TGCCTGTTATGTGGCCCACAAACCAAGACACGTTTTATGGCCATTAAAGCTGGCTGATCGTCGCCAAACA
CCAAATACATATCAATATGTACATTCGAGAAAGAAGCGATCAAAGAAGCGTCTTCGGGCGAGTAGGAGAA
TGCGGAGGAGAAGGAGAACGAGCTGATCTAGTATCTCTCCACAATCCAATGCCAACTGACCAACTGGCCA
TATTCGGAGCAATTTGAAGCCAATTTCCATCGCCTGGCGATCGCTCCATTCTTGGCTATATGTTTTTCAC
CGTTCCCGGGGCCATTTTCAAAGACTCGTCGGTAAGATAAGATTGTGTCACTCGCTGTCTCTCTTCATTT
GTCGAAGAATGCTGAGGAATTTCGCGATGACGTCGGCGAGTATTTTGAAGAATGAGAATAATTTGTATTT
ATACGAAAATCAGTTAGTGGAATTTTCTACAAAAACATGTTATCTATAGATAATTTTGTTGCAAAATATG
TTGACTATGACAAAGATTGTATGTATATACCTTTAATGTATTCTCATTTTCTTATGTATTTATAATGGCA
ATGATGATACTGATGATATTTTAAGATGATGCCAGACCACAGGCTGATTTCTGCGTCTTTTGCCGAACGC
AGTGCATGTGCGGTTGTTGTTTTTTGGAATAGTTTCAATTTTCGGACTGTCCGCTTTGATTTCAGTTTCT
TGGCTTATTCAAAAAGCAAAGTAAAGCCAAAAAAGCGAGATGGCAATACCAAATGCGGCAAAACGGTAGT
GGAAGGAAAGGGGTGCGGGGCAGCGGAAGGAAGGGTGGGGCGGGGCGTGGCGGGGTCTGTGGCTGGGCGC
GACGTCACCGACGTTGGAGCCACTCCTTTGACCATGTGTGCGTGTGTGTATTATTCGTGTCTCGCCACTC
GCCGGTTGTTTTTTTCTTTTTATCTCGCTCTCTCTAGCGCCATCTCGTACGCATGCTCAACGCACCGCAT
GTTGCCGTGTCCTTTATGCGTCATTTTGGCTCGAAATAGGCAATTATTTAAACAAAGATTAGTCAACGAA
AACGCTAAAATAAATAAGTCTACAATATGGTTACTTATTGCCATGTGTGTGCAGCCAACGATAGCAACAA
AAGCAACAACACAGTGGCTTTCCCTCTTTCACTTTTTGTTTGCAAGCGCGTGCGAGCAAGACGGCACGAC
CGGCAAACGCAATTACGCTGACAAAGAGCAGACGAAGTTTTGGCCGAAAAACATCAAGGCGCCTGATACG
AATGCATTTGCAATAACAATTGCGATATTTAATATTGTTTATGAAGCTGTTTGACTTCAAAACACACAAA
AAAAAAAATAAAACAAATTATTTGAAAGAGAATTAGGAATCGGACAGCTTATCGTTACGGGCTAACAGCA
CACCGAGACGAAATAGCTTACCTGACGTCACAGCCTCTGGAAGAACTGCCGCCAAGCAGAGAGAGAGAGA
AAAAGAGGGAGAGCAGCTTAGACCGCATGTGCTTGTGTGTGAGGCGTCTCTCTCTTCGTCTCCTGTTTGC
GCAAACGCATAGACTGCACTGAGAAAATCGATTACCTATTTTTTATGAATGAATATTTGCACTATTACTA
TTCAAAACTATTAAGATAGCAATCACATTCAATAGCCAAATACTATACCACCTGAGCGATGCAACGAAAT
GATCAATTTGAGCAAAAATGCTGCATATTTAGGACGGCATCATTATAGAAATGCTTCTTGCTGTGTACTT
TTCTCTCGTCTGGCAGCTGTTTCGCCGTTATTGTTAAAACCGGCTTAAGTTAGGTGTGTTTTCTACGACT
AGTGATGCCCCTACTAGAAGATGTGTGTTGCACAAATGTCCCTGAATAACCAATTTGAAGTGCAGATAGC
AGTAAACGTAAGCTAATATGAATATTATTTAACTGTAATGTTTTAATATCGCTGGACATTACTAATAAAC
CCACTATAAACACATGTACATATGTATGTTTTGGCATACAATGAGTAGTTGGGGAAAAAATGTGTAAAAG
CACCGTGACCATCACAGCATAAAGATAACCAGCTGAAGTATCGAATATGAGTAACCCCCAAATTGAATCA
CATGCCGCAACTGATAGGACCCATGGAAGTACACTCTTCATGGCGATATACAAGACACACACAAGCACGA
ACACCCAGTTGCGGAGGAAATTCTCCGTAAATGAAAACCCAATCGGCGAACAATTCATACCCATATATGG
TAAAAGTTTTGAACGCGACTTGAGAGCGGAGAGCATTGCGGCTGATAAGGTTTTAGCGCTAAGCGGGCTT
TATAAAACGGGCTGCGGGACCAGTTTTCATATCACTACCGTTTGAGTTCTTGTGCTGTGTGGATACTCCT
CCCGACACAAAGCCGCTCCATCAGCCAGCAGTCGTCTAATCCAGAGACCCCGGATCGGGGTACCAACATG
GACGCACAAACACGACGACGTGAGCGTCGCGCTGAGAAACAAGCTCAATGGAAAGCTGCAAACGGTGGAT
CTCCTCCACATATGGCTTACCCATACGATGTTCCAGATTACGCTCCTCCAAGCTTGAATTCTGCAGATAT
CATGGATGACTCGTTTTTCGGCTTTGACACGAATCTACCGGACGAAGATGGTGGCGATGGACGCATCGTC
GAGGCGGAATACGATGCCCTCAATGACGAAACCTTTGGATCCGCTATAAATGGCGACTGGGAGGAAGCCC
ATGAGACGATGGTACGCCTGGGCGGGAATGGCGAAAGGGTGCGGAAGCGACCCGCGGAATCTAGTGGAAA
TACGGATTTTGCCGATCAGGGAAATGGTGCCTTCCTGCGACACGCTAATCCGCTATCATCGGCGCCCTCT
TCAAGCGGCTCCACTCCGGCCCCTTTGAATGCCCCCTTCCGACAGTCTCGTCACATAGGGGACTCGGACT
TGGAGCTAAACATTTCCTCCATGAAGTTGGACGACATGGACCTGTCCTCTTTCACCACTGATAGCGAAGC
CGGTGGGCTGAGCAACCGCATTAAGCTGGACTCCGGGGTCTGGGGATCACAGCCGTTCCCCAACAACCAA
CATTTGTTCCGCGAGCCTATGCGCAGCGCCTTCAAGCCACAGCAGCAGCAACATCAGCAGCACCAACCAC
AACAAATGAAGCCACCGCAGGAAGCGAATGCCAACTTTGCACTGAATCCACAGCCTTTTCCAAAAATTAC
AACTCTCGAGGATATAGAGCGCAATATGATCATTCAGCAGGCCATTCCGAAACAACAGCAGCAGAGCCAG
CAACAGGCGGAACGCAAAATGTTTGATGATTTTAGTCTGGGTAACAGGCAGCAGGTGCCTACACCAACCA
TGTTGCAGCAACAGATGTTGCAGCAGCAGCATCATCAGAAACAACAGTCGCAGCAGCAGCCGCCACAACA
AGCGCAGCACAAGGTACCCCCTGGCTTCTTGGGCACGCCGCACACCTCTCCACCGAGGCCAAATTTGGGT
TTCCCCGGACCCGAGCTACTGCCCACGCCATCGTCGCAGCAACAACTAAACGGTATTGGTGGCAACCGAG
TGCCGCCCGGATTTATTTACCCGCAAGGTCTGCCCGGGAATATTCCGCAATTGCCCCAGCATCCTCTAAT
GCAGCAGCACATGCCGCACAACTTTCCACTGCCCGGCGGCAACCAGCGACCTCTACCCAATCCACAAGCT
CTGCCCACGGCCCTGAACAATTTCGCGATGCATCCAAGCTTCAATGCGATGCGCGCCGCTGGAATCCATC
CAGGGGCTTTTATGCAACCTCCCCATCCGCACCAGATGCTGCCACCGCGAATGCCGCCGCACCCGCTGCA
AGCTGCCACAAGTCTATTAGGCCAGCAGCCACCGAATTCCATGTATAACATGTTCAACATGCGACTAGTG
CAAGAGATCCAGCAAAACCATCCGCTGCTTCAACAGGCTGCTGTTGTACGCCAAATGCAACAGAGCAGAG
CAGGATCCGTGGCCAGCGATCGTCAGAGATCGCAGGCGCAACAGCAGCAACAAGGACGACGTCCAGATGG
TACAGGAAATTACCCGCTGGAAGAGTACGATGAATATGCCAACCTAATGAGCACGCGCGACAAGCACTGG
CTAATCGGAATCCAGCTTTCGCAGCTGAATACGGACACGCCGTATATCGACGACTATTACTACACGGTGT
TCAGGGAGCGCAAGGCCCAACAGAACGGGCAAATGCGCAACAGTCAGGCGCACAAGGACAACCAGTTGAA
TCATCCGCTTACTCAGCCACGCGGCCATGCGCAGCTTATTCTCGTACAGTTGGGCAACAAGAATGGTACT
CGCAATGGACACGGACGTGAGCGACGCAACTCGGAGAACACCAACAGCACGTCAGGCAACACGAACAATG
GATCAGGTGGTAACAACAACAACCTGACAGGCTATATATTCTCACCACTGAAGTTCGAGAACTCACTGGG
AAAGCTACAGTACGGAAGTGTGACAGCTCCGCGAAAAATTATCGATGCTGACATTATGAGTGGTGAATCA
AATGCCGCTGCTGAAGCCAACGCAACTTCTTCATCAAAAAGCTCGACTCCGCTGCCCACCTCCGCGAGCC
ATGATGTAAATCCCAGTAGCATGCGGAAGTCGCGACACATTTTGCTTCTGATTGAAACACTGTATCGCTA
TCTGCTGAAGTTGGAGGATTTGGAAAGCCCAGAAGTGATGGCCACCATTGAGCTGAAAAAGAAAAAGGAA
GCCGAACGGATCGCAGCCCTTGAGCAGCTGGAAATGGCCAATAAAACGCCCGAAGAACGTGCTGCTGAAG
CCGCCAATCCGCAAACCATGAATCCGCAACTAAAGAACAAGTTCAACTATGAGGTAGAGACGAAAGCTGC
GTTGGTCAATAAATTAAAGGCAGGTCTGGCATTCGACAAGGTTATCGCCATGATGAATGTGCGCAAGGGA
AAGATACTTATTAGACGCATAATGCCCTTTATTGCGGATCAAAGCATTCGCTGGGTCGTGTGGAGCGGCG
TCTTCTGTTCCCTACAAACAGTGGTGAAAAAGGACAAGGACGACGTTGAAGGCGTCTTGTACGCTCTTTA
CCCAGAGTTTAAAAAACACGTTAACAAAGCTACTTTCGAACTCCTAGTGAGCATTTCATCTGCTATTACG
CTGAATGACAAGAAACTTGCTGGAATTTTTTGCAGTCGCTTTGGAATCCTTTCGCTGGTTGCCCTGATAC
TTCGCGCCGAGGAAATCTACGTCTCGCGAACTGACGCAACTCTTAGCGAGGAGAACAGGCAAAAGTGGCG
AGAATTTCTGGCACAGGTTGCATCCTGCCTCAATCGCACTATTCAAAACCAGACCATCTCGGCAGCCATT
GAGTCGGATGCAATTCAGCCACTTATGGACCACTTTGAACGGTTTAAAGATCTTAAACTGGATGCACTCT
TAGCATTAATAACTGAAGCCAGGCATCAAATTGATTAGGGCGGCCGCTCGAGTCTAGAGGGCCCGCGGTT
CGAAGGTAAGCCTATCCCTAACCCTCTCCTCGGTCTCGATTCTACGCGTACCGGTCATCATCACCATCAC
CATTGAGTTTAAACCCGCTGATCAGCCTCGACTGTGCCTTCTAAGGCCTGAGCTCGCTGATCAGCCTCGA
TCGAGGATCCAGACATGATAAGATACATTGATGAGTTTGGACAAACCACAACTAGAATGCAGTGAAAAAA
ATGCTTTATTTGTGAAATTTGTGATGCTATTGCTTTATTTGTAACCATTATAAGCTGCAATAAACAAGTT
AACAACAACAATTGCATTCATTTTATGTTTCAGGTTCAGGGGGAGGTGTGGGAGGTTTTTTAAAGCAAGT
AAAACCTCTACAAATGTGGTATGGCTGATTATGATCAGTCGACCGATGCCCTTGAGAGCCTTCAACCCAG
TCAGCTCCTTCCGGTGGGCGCGGGGCATGACTATCGTCGCCGCACTTATGACTGTCTTCTTTATCATGCA
ACTCGTAGGACAGGTGCCGGCAGCGCTCTGGGTCATTTTCGGCGAGGACCGCTTTCGCTGGAGCGCGACG
ATGATCGGCCTGTCGCTTGCGGTATTCGGAATCTTGCACGCCCTCGCTCAAGCCTTCGTCACTGGTCCCG
CCACCAAACGTTTCGGCGAGAAGCAGGCCATTATCGCCGGCATGGCGGCCGACGCGCTGGGCTACGTCTT
GCTGGCGTTCGCGACGCGAGGCTGGATGGCCTTCCCCATTATGATTCTTCTCGCTTCCGGCGGCATCGGG
ATGCCCGCGTTGCAGGCCATGCTGTCCAGGCAGGTAGATGACGACCATCAGGGACAGCTTCAAGGATCGC
TCGCGGCTCTTACCAGCCAGCAAAAGGCCAGGAACCGTAAAAAGGCCGCGTTGCTGGCGTTTTTCCATAG
GCTCCGCCCCCCTGACGAGCATCACAAAAATCGACGCTCAAGTCAGAGGTGGCGAAACCCGACAGGACTA
TAAAGATACCAGGCGTTTCCCCCTGGAAGCTCCCTCGTGCGCTCTCCTGTTCCGACCCTGCCGCTTACCG
GATACCTGTCCGCCTTTCTCCCTTCGGGAAGCGTGGCGCTTTCTCAATGCTCACGCTGTAGGTATCTCAG
TTCGGTGTAGGTCGTTCGCTCCAAGCTGGGCTGTGTGCACGAACCCCCCGTTCAGCCCGACCGCTGCGCC
TTATCCGGTAACTATCGTCTTGAGTCCAACCCGGTAAGACACGACTTATCGCCACTGGCAGCAGCCACTG
GTAACAGGATTAGCAGAGCGAGGTATGTAGGCGGTGCTACAGAGTTCTTGAAGTGGTGGCCTAACTACGG
CTACACTAGAAGGACAGTATTTGGTATCTGCGCTCTGCTGAAGCCAGTTACCTTCGGAAAAAGAGTTGGT
AGCTCTTGATCCGGCAAACAAACCACCGCTGGTAGCGGTGGTTTTTTTGTTTGCAAGCAGCAGATTACGC
GCAGAAAAAAAGGATCTCAAGAAGATCCTTTGATCTTTTCTACGGGGTCTGACGCTCAGTGGAACGAAAA
CTCACGTTAAGGGATTTTGGTCATGAGATTATCAAAAAGGATCTTCACCTAGATCCTTTTAAATTAAAAA
TGAAGTTTTAAATCAATCTAAAGTATATATGAGTAAACTTGGTCTGACAGTTACCAATGCTTAATCAGTG
AGGCACCTATCTCAGCGATCTGTCTATTTCGTTCATCCATAGTTGCCTGACTCCCCGTCGTGTAGATAAC
TACGATACGGGAGGGCTTACCATCTGGCCCCAGTGCTGCAATGATACCGCGAGACCCACGCTCACCGGCT
CCAGATTTATCAGCAATAAACCAGCCAGCCGGAAGGGCCGAGCGCAGAAGTGGTCCTGCAACTTTATCCG
CCTCCATCCAGTCTATTAATTGTTGCCGGGAAGCTAGAGTAAGTAGTTCGCCAGTTAATAGTTTGCGCAA
CGTTGTTGCCATTGCTGCAGGCATCGTGGTGTCACGCTCGTCGTTTGGTATGGCTTCATTCAGCTCCGGT
TCCCAACGATCAAGGCGAGTTACATGATCCCCCATGTTGTGCAAAAAAGCGGTTAGCTCCTTCGGTCCTC
CGATCGTTGTCAGAAGTAAGTTGGCCGCAGTGTTATCACTCATGGTTATGGCAGCACTGCATAATTCTCT
TACTGTCATGCCATCCGTAAGATGCTTTTCTGTGACTGGTGAGTACTCAACCAAGTCATTCTGAGAATAG
TGTATGCGGCGACCGAGTTGCTCTTGCCCGGCGTCAACACGGGATAATACCGCGCCACATAGCAGAACTT
TAAAAGTGCTCATCATTGGAAAACGTTCTTCGGGGCGAAAACTCTCAAGGATCTTACCGCTGTTGAGATC
CAGTTCGATGTAACCCACTCGTGCACCCAACTGATCTTCAGCATCTTTTACTTTCACCAGCGTTTCTGGG
TGAGCAAAAACAGGAAGGCAAAATGCCGCAAAAAAGGGAATAAGGGCGACACGGAAATGTTGAATACTCA
TACTCTTCCTTTTTCAATATTATTGAAGCATTTATCAGGGTTATTGTCTCATGAGCGGATACATATTTGA
ATGTATTTAGAAAAATAAACAAATAGGGGTTCCGCGCACATTTCCCCGAAAAGTGCCACCTGACGTCTAA
GAAACCATTATTATCATGACATTAACCTATAAAAATAGGCGTATCACGAGGCCCTTTCGT
